Addgene plasmid #126678: pCMVtight-RFP-IRES-CD
Purpose: Doxycycline inducible expression of CD along with reporter RFP
Depositing lab: Joan Massague. Depositing organization: Memorial Sloan-Kettering Cancer Center. Publication: Flura-seq identifies organ-specific metabolic adaptations during early metastatic colonization. Basnet H, Tian L, Ganesh K, Huang YH, Macalinao DG, Brogi E, Finley LW, Massague J. Elife. 2019 Mar 26;8. pii: 43627. doi: 10.7554/eLife.43627. PubMed 30912515.
Backbone
  Vector backbone: pLenti CMVtight Puro
  Backbone manufacturer: addgene
  Backbone size w/o insert (bp): 7900
  Total vector size (bp): 9100
  Modifications to backbone: cloned out eGFP
  Selectable markers: Puromycin
Growth in bacteria
  Bacterial resistance: Ampicillin, 100 μg/mL
  Growth temperature: 30°C
  Growth strain: NEB Stable
  Copy number: High Copy
Gene/Insert
  Gene/Insert name: RFP-IRES-CD (alt name: cytosine-deaminase)
  Species: S. cerevisiae (budding yeast)
  Insert size (bp): 1200
  Entrez Gene: FCY1 (a.k.a. YPR062W)
  Promoter: tight TRE
  Cloning method: Gibson Cloning
  Sequencing primers: 5′ CMVtightFORW; 3′ WPRErev
Resource information
  A portion of this plasmid was derived from a plasmid made by: CD: Addgene #35102; pLenti CMVtight vector: Addgene #26431
Terms and licenses: Academic/Nonprofit Terms; Industry Terms: Not Available to Industry
How to cite: pCMVtight-RFP-IRES-CD was a gift from Joan Massague (Addgene plasmid # 126678 ; http://n2t.net/addgene:126678 ; RRID:Addgene_126678)
