[The description below was written by a language model from this plasmid's Addgene catalogue record and pLannotate feature annotations shown in this document.]
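Description:
pCMVtight-RFP-IRES-CD is an HIV-1-based lentiviral transfer plasmid built on the pLenti CMVtight Puro backbone, from which the original eGFP was removed, for doxycycline-inducible expression of yeast cytosine deaminase together with a red fluorescent reporter in mammalian cells. It is propagated in E. coli through a high-copy ColE1/pUC origin with ampicillin resistance (AmpR), and it also carries an f1 origin and an SV40 origin. An RSV promoter sits upstream of the truncated 5' LTR to drive the viral genomic transcript. That transcript contains the Ψ packaging signal, a gag fragment, the RRE for Rev-dependent nuclear export, the cPPT/CTS element and a truncated 3' LTR followed by an SV40 polyadenylation signal. This layout is typical of vectors packaged with helper plasmids supplied in trans.

The payload is a bicistronic cassette under the tight TRE promoter (seven tet operators upstream of a minimal CMV promoter), which needs a tetracycline-controlled transactivator; none is annotated on this plasmid, so it must be supplied separately. TurboRFP is translated first, and an EMCV IRES then allows cap-independent translation of S. cerevisiae FCY1, the cytosine deaminase that converts cytosine to uracil. Red fluorescence therefore marks cells in which the enzyme has been induced. The cassette is flanked by attB1 and attB2 Gateway remnants and followed by a WPRE to enhance transcript expression. Downstream, a mouse PGK promoter drives puromycin N-acetyltransferase for constitutive selection of transduced cells. The associated publication concerns Flura-seq, a method applied to early metastatic colonization. The sequenced record is 9,609 nt, somewhat larger than the catalogue's stated total of about 9,100 bp, and the annotated RFP-IRES-CD region is likewise longer than the listed 1,200 bp insert size.
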