Features (pLannotate 1.2.2; 33 found; start..end, strand, type, name):
      1..181     +  LTR            5' LTR (truncated): truncated 5' long terminal repeat (LTR) from HIV-1
    228..353     +  misc_feature   HIV-1 Ψ: packaging signal of human immunodeficiency virus type 1
    337..700     +  CDS            HIV-1 gag (fragment): gag protein from human immunodeficiency virus 1; gag
    846..1079    +  misc_feature   RRE: The Rev response element (RRE) of HIV-1 allows for Rev-dependent mRNA export from the nucleus to the cytoplasm.
   1456..1556    +  CDS            Rev (fragment): human immunodeficiency virus 1 (HIV-1) Rev protein; rev; enhances nuclear export of unspliced and incompletely spliced viral mRNAs
   1575..1692    +  misc_feature   cPPT/CTS: central polypurine tract and central termination sequence of HIV-1
   1714..2028    +  promoter       tight TRE promoter: Tet-responsive promoter PTight, consisting of seven tet operator sequences followed by the minimal CMV promoter
   2033..2059    +  misc_feature   MCS (fragment): pUC18/19 multiple cloning site
   2106..2130    +  protein_bind   attB1: mutant version of attB; recombination site for the Gateway® BP reaction BP Clonase™
   2156..2177    +  misc_feature   MCS (fragment): multiple cloning site
   2185..2877    +  CDS            TurboRFP: TurboRFP is a basic (constitutively fluorescent) orange fluorescent protein published in 2007, derived from Entacmaea quadricolor. It has low acid sensitivity.
   2903..3475    +  misc_feature   IRES: internal ribosome entry site (IRES) of the encephalomyocarditis virus (EMCV)
   3505..3978    +  CDS            FCY1 (sequence withheld): FCY1_YEAST - Experimental evidence at protein level: Swiss-Prot protein existence level 1. Catalyzes the hydrolytic deamination of cytosine to uracil or 5-methylcytosine to thymine. Is involved in the pyrimidine salvage pathway, which allows the cell to utilize cytosine for pyrimidine nucleotide synthesis. From Saccharomyces cerevisiae (strain ATCC 204508 / S288c) (Baker's yeast).
   3987..4011    -  protein_bind   attB2: mutant version of attB; recombination site for the Gateway® BP reaction BP Clonase™
   4042..4630    +  misc_feature   WPRE: woodchuck hepatitis virus posttranscriptional regulatory element
   4644..5143    +  promoter       PGK promoter: mouse phosphoglycerate kinase 1 promoter
   5164..5763    +  CDS            PuroR: puromycin N-acetyltransferase; pac from Streptomyces alboniger; confers resistance to puromycin
   5831..5968    +  CDS            nef (fragment): NEF_HV1LA - Experimental evidence at protein level: Swiss-Prot protein existence level 1. Extracellular Nef protein targets CD4(+) T-lymphocytes for apoptosis by interacting with CXCR4 surface receptors. From Human immunodeficiency virus type 1 group M subtype B (isolate Lai) (HIV-1).
   5954..6134    +  LTR            5' LTR (truncated): truncated 5' long terminal repeat (LTR) from HIV-1
   6206..6327    +  polyA_signal   SV40 poly(A) signal: SV40 polyadenylation signal
   6367..6502    +  rep_origin     SV40 ori: SV40 origin of replication
   6523..6541    -  promoter       T7 promoter: promoter for bacteriophage T7 RNA polymerase
   6549..6704    +  CDS            lacZα (fragment): LacZα fragment of β-galactosidase; lacZ fragment
   6709..7137    +  rep_origin     f1 ori (sequence partly withheld): f1 bacteriophage origin of replication; arrow indicates direction of (+) strand synthesis
   7190..7294    +  promoter       AmpR promoter: bla
   7295..8155    +  CDS            AmpR: β-lactamase; bla; confers resistance to ampicillin, carbenicillin, and related antibiotics
   8326..8914    +  rep_origin     ori: high-copy-number ColE1/pMB1/pBR322/pUC origin of replication
   9097..9189    +  CDS            lacI (fragment): lac repressor; lacI; The lac repressor binds to the lac operator to inhibit transcription in E. coli. This inhibition can be relieved by adding lactose or isopropyl-β-D-thiogalactopyranoside (IPTG).
   9202..9223    +  protein_bind   CAP binding site: CAP binding activates transcription in the presence of cAMP. E. coli catabolite activator protein
   9238..9268    +  promoter       lac promoter: promoter for the E. coli lac operon
   9276..9292    +  protein_bind   lac operator: The lac repressor binds to the lac operator to inhibit transcription in E. coli. This inhibition can be relieved by adding lactose or isopropyl-β-D-thiogalactopyranoside (IPTG). lac repressor encoded by lacI
   9337..9355    +  promoter       T3 promoter: promoter for bacteriophage T3 RNA polymerase
   9383..9609    +  promoter       RSV promoter: Rous sarcoma virus enhancer/promoter
>Addgene plasmid #126678 | pCMVtight-RFP-IRES-CD | addgene full sequence | sequence record 246722 | Addgene NGS Result
GGGTCTCTCTGGTTAGACCAGATCTGAGCCTGGGAGCTCTCTGGCTAACTAGGGAACCCACTGCTTAAGC
CTCAATAAAGCTTGCCTTGAGTGCTTCAAGTAGTGTGTGCCCGTCTGTTGTGTGACTCTGGTAACTAGAG
ATCCCTCAGACCCTTTTAGTCAGTGTGGAAAATCTCTAGCAGTGGCGCCCGAACAGGGACTTGAAAGCGA
AAGGGAAACCAGAGGAGCTCTCTCGACGCAGGACTCGGCTTGCTGAAGCGCGCACGGCAAGAGGCGAGGG
GCGGCGACTGGTGAGTACGCCAAAAATTTTGACTAGCGGAGGCTAGAAGGAGAGAGATGGGTGCGAGAGC
GTCAGTATTAAGCGGGGGAGAATTAGATCGCGATGGGAAAAAATTCGGTTAAGGCCAGGGGGAAAGAAAA
AATATAAATTAAAACATATAGTATGGGCAAGCAGGGAGCTAGAACGATTCGCAGTTAATCCTGGCCTGTT
AGAAACATCAGAAGGCTGTAGACAAATACTGGGACAGCTACAACCATCCCTTCAGACAGGATCAGAAGAA
CTTAGATCATTATATAATACAGTAGCAACCCTCTATTGTGTGCATCAAAGGATAGAGATAAAAGACACCA
AGGAAGCTTTAGACAAGATAGAGGAAGAGCAAAACAAAAGTAAGACCACCGCACAGCAAGCGGCCGCTGA
TCTTCAGACCTGGAGGAGGAGATATGAGGGACAATTGGAGAAGTGAATTATATAAATATAAAGTAGTAAA
AATTGAACCATTAGGAGTAGCACCCACCAAGGCAAAGAGAAGAGTGGTGCAGAGAGAAAAAAGAGCAGTG
GGAATAGGAGCTTTGTTCCTTGGGTTCTTGGGAGCAGCAGGAAGCACTATGGGCGCAGCGTCAATGACGC
TGACGGTACAGGCCAGACAATTATTGTCTGGTATAGTGCAGCAGCAGAACAATTTGCTGAGGGCTATTGA
GGCGCAACAGCATCTGTTGCAACTCACAGTCTGGGGCATCAAGCAGCTCCAGGCAAGAATCCTGGCTGTG
GAAAGATACCTAAAGGATCAACAGCTCCTGGGGATTTGGGGTTGCTCTGGAAAACTCATTTGCACCACTG
CTGTGCCTTGGAATGCTAGTTGGAGTAATAAATCTCTGGAACAGATTTGGAATCACACGACCTGGATGGA
GTGGGACAGAGAAATTAACAATTACACAAGCTTAATACACTCCTTAATTGAAGAATCGCAAAACCAGCAA
GAAAAGAATGAACAAGAATTATTGGAATTAGATAAATGGGCAAGTTTGTGGAATTGGTTTAACATAACAA
ATTGGCTGTGGTATATAAAATTATTCATAATGATAGTAGGAGGCTTGGTAGGTTTAAGAATAGTTTTTGC
TGTACTTTCTATAGTGAATAGAGTTAGGCAGGGATATTCACCATTATCGTTTCAGACCCACCTCCCAACC
CCGAGGGGACCCGACAGGCCCGAAGGAATAGAAGAAGAAGGTGGAGAGAGAGACAGAGACAGATCCATTC
GATTAGTGAACGGATCTCGACGGTATCGGTTAACTTTTAAAAGAAAAGGGGGGATTGGGGGGTACAGTGC
AGGGGAAAGAATAGTAGACATAATAGCAACAGACATACAAACTAAAGAATTACAAAAACAAATTACAAAA
ATTCAAAATTTTATCGATCACGAGACTAGCCTCGAGTTTACTCCCTATCAGTGATAGAGAACGTATGTCG
AGTTTACTCCCTATCAGTGATAGAGAACGATGTCGAGTTTACTCCCTATCAGTGATAGAGAACGTATGTC
GAGTTTACTCCCTATCAGTGATAGAGAACGTATGTCGAGTTTACTCCCTATCAGTGATAGAGAACGTATG
TCGAGTTTATCCCTATCAGTGATAGAGAACGTATGTCGAGTTTACTCCCTATCAGTGATAGAGAACGTAT
GTCGAGGTAGGCGTGTACGGTGGGAGGCCTATATAAGCAGAGCTCGTTTAGTGAACCGTCAGATCGCCTG
GAGAATTCGAGCTCGGTACCCGGGGATCCACCGGTTCGTCGACTAGTCCAGTGTGGTGGAATTCTGCAGA
TATCAACAAGTTTGTACAAAAAAGCAGGCTTTAAAGGAACCAATTCAGTCGACTGGATCTCGAGCTCAAG
CTTCGAACGCCACCATGAGCGAGCTGATCAAGGAGAACATGCACATGAAGCTGTACATGGAGGGCACCGT
GAACAACCACCACTTCAAGTGCACATCCGAGGGCGAAGGCAAGCCCTACGAGGGCACCCAGACCATGAAG
ATCAAGGTGGTCGAGGGCGGCCCTCTCCCCTTCGCCTTCGACATCCTGGCTACCAGCTTCATGTACGGCA
GCAAAGCCTTCATCAACCACACCCAGGGCATCCCCGACTTCTTTAAGCAGTCCTTCCCTGAGGGCTTCAC
ATGGGAGAGAATCACCACATACGAAGACGGGGGCGTGCTGACCGCTACCCAGGACACCAGCTTCCAGAAC
GGCTGCATCATCTACAACGTCAAGATCAACGGGGTGAACTTCCCATCCAACGGCCCTGTGATGCAGAAGA
AAACACGCGGCTGGGAGGCCAACACCGAGATGCTGTACCCCGCTGACGGCGGCCTGAGAGGCCACAGCCA
GATGGCCCTGAAGCTCGTGGGCGGGGGCTACCTGCACTGCTCCTTCAAGACCACATACAGATCCAAGAAA
CCCGCTAAGAACCTCAAGATGCCCGGCTTCCACTTCGTGGACCACAGACTGGAAAGAATCAAGGAGGCCG
ACAAAGAGACCTACGTCGAGCAGCACGAGATGGCTGTGGCCAAGTACTGCGACCTCCCTAGCAAACTGGG
GCACAGATAAGGATCCGCGGCCGCAAATTCCGCCCCTCTCCCTCCCCCCCCCCTAACGTTACTGGCCGAA
GCCGCTTGGAATAAGGCCGGTGTGCGTTTGTCTATATGTTATTTTCCACCATATTGCCGTCTTTTGGCAA
TGTGAGGGCCCGGAAACCTGGCCCTGTCTTCTTGACGAGCATTCCTAGGGGTCTTTCCCCTCTCGCCAAA
GGAATGCAAGGTCTGTTGAATGTCGTGAAGGAAGCAGTTCCTCTGGAAGCTTCTTGAAGACAAACAACGT
CTGTAGCGACCCTTTGCAGGCAGCGGAACCCCCCACCTGGCGACAGGTGCCTCTGCGGCCAAAAGCCACG
TGTATAAGATACACCTGCAAAGGCGGCACAACCCCAGTGCCACGTTGTGAGTTGGATAGTTGTGGAAAGA
GTCAAATGGCTCTCCTCAAGCGTATTCAACAAGGGGCTGAAGGATGCCCAGAAGGTACCCCATTGTATGG
GATCTGATCTGGGGCCTCGGTGCACATGCTTTACATGTGTTTAGTCGAGGTTAAAAAAACGTCTAGGCCC
CCCGAACCACGGGGACGTGGTTTTCCTTTGAAAAACACGATAATACCATGGCCACCGAGTACTTCGAAGC
CACC
[474 nt withheld, positions 3505-3978]
TAGTCTAGACCCAGCTTTCTTGTACAAAGTGGTTGATATCCAGCACAGTGGCGGCCGCTCGACAATCAAC
CTCTGGATTACAAAATTTGTGAAAGATTGACTGGTATTCTTAACTATGTTGCTCCTTTTACGCTATGTGG
ATACGCTGCTTTAATGCCTTTGTATCATGCTATTGCTTCCCGTATGGCTTTCATTTTCTCCTCCTTGTAT
AAATCCTGGTTGCTGTCTCTTTATGAGGAGTTGTGGCCCGTTGTCAGGCAACGTGGCGTGGTGTGCACTG
TGTTTGCTGACGCAACCCCCACTGGTTGGGGCATTGCCACCACCTGTCAGCTCCTTTCCGGGACTTTCGC
TTTCCCCCTCCCTATTGCCACGGCGGAACTCATCGCCGCCTGCCTTGCCCGCTGCTGGACAGGGGCTCGG
CTGTTGGGCACTGACAATTCCGTGGTGTTGTCGGGGAAGCTGACGTCCTTTCCATGGCTGCTCGCCTGTG
TTGCCACCTGGATTCTGCGCGGGACGTCCTTCTGCTACGTCCCTTCGGCCCTCAATCCAGCGGACCTTCC
TTCCCGCGGCCTGCTGCCGGCTCTGCGGCCTCTTCCGCGTCTTCGCCTTCGCCCTCAGACGAGTCGGATC
TCCCTTTGGGCCGCCTCCCCGCCTGGAATTCTACCGGGTAGGGGAGGCGCTTTTCCCAAGGCAGTCTGGA
GCATGCGCTTTAGCAGCCCCGCTGGGCACTTGGCGCTACACAAGTGGCCTCTGGCCTCGCACACATTCCA
CATCCACCGGTAGGCGCCAACCGGCTCCGTTCTTTGGTGGCCCCTTCGCGCCACCTTCTACTCCTCCCCT
AGTCAGGAAGTTCCCCCCCGCCCCGCAGCTCGCGTCGTGCAGGACGTGACAAATGGAAGTAGCACGTCTC
ACTAGTCTCGTGCAGATGGACAGCACCGCTGAGCAATGGAAGCGGGTAGGCCTTTGGGGCAGCGGCCAAT
AGCAGCTTTGCTCCTTCGCTTTCTGGGCTCAGAGGCTGGGAAGGGGTGGGTCCGGGGGCGGGCTCAGGGG
CGGGCTCAGGGGCGGGGCGGGCGCCCGAAGGTCCTCCGGAGGCCCGGCATTCTGCACGCTTCAAAAGCGC
ACGTCTGCCGCGCTGTTCTCCTCTTCCTCATCTCCGGGCCTTTCGACCTGCAGCCCAAGCTTACCATGAC
CGAGTACAAGCCCACGGTGCGCCTCGCCACCCGCGACGACGTCCCCAGGGCCGTACGCACCCTCGCCGCC
GCGTTCGCCGACTACCCCGCCACGCGCCACACCGTCGATCCGGACCGCCACATCGAGCGGGTCACCGAGC
TGCAAGAACTCTTCCTCACGCGCGTCGGGCTCGACATCGGCAAGGTGTGGGTCGCGGACGACGGCGCCGC
GGTGGCGGTCTGGACCACGCCGGAGAGCGTCGAAGCGGGGGCGGTGTTCGCCGAGATCGGCCCGCGCATG
GCCGAGTTGAGCGGTTCCCGGCTGGCCGCGCAGCAACAGATGGAAGGCCTCCTGGCGCCGCACCGGCCCA
AGGAGCCCGCGTGGTTCCTGGCCACCGTCGGCGTCTCGCCCGACCACCAGGGCAAGGGTCTGGGCAGCGC
CGTCGTGCTCCCCGGAGTGGAGGCGGCCGAGCGCGCCGGGGTGCCCGCCTTCCTGGAGACCTCCGCGCCC
CGCAACCTCCCCTTCTACGAGCGGCTCGGCTTCACCGTCACCGCCGACGTCGAGGTGCCCGAAGGACCGC
GCACCTGGTGCATGACCCGCAAGCCCGGTGCCTGACGCCCGCCCCACGACCCGCAGCGCCCGACCGAAAG
GAGCGCACGACCCCATGCATCTCGAGGGCCCGGTACCTTTAAGACCAATGACTTACAAGGCAGCTGTAGA
TCTTAGCCACTTTTTAAAAGAAAAGGGGGGACTGGAAGGGCTAGCTCACTCCCAACGAAGACAAGATCTG
CTTTTTGCTTGTACTGGGTCTCTCTGGTTAGACCAGATCTGAGCCTGGGAGCTCTCTGGCTAACTAGGGA
ACCCACTGCTTAAGCCTCAATAAAGCTTGCCTTGAGTGCTTCAAGTAGTGTGTGCCCGTCTGTTGTGTGA
CTCTGGTAACTAGAGATCCCTCAGACCCTTTTAGTCAGTGTGGAAAATCTCTAGCAGTAGTAGTTCATGT
CATCTTATTATTCAGTATTTATAACTTGCAAAGAAATGAATATCAGAGAGTGAGAGGAACTTGTTTATTG
CAGCTTATAATGGTTACAAATAAAGCAATAGCATCACAAATTTCACAAATAAAGCATTTTTTTCACTGCA
TTCTAGTTGTGGTTTGTCCAAACTCATCAATGTATCTTATCATGTCTGGCTCTAGCTATCCCGCCCCTAA
CTCCGCCCATCCCGCCCCTAACTCCGCCCAGTTCCGCCCATTCTCCGCCCCATGGCTGACTAATTTTTTT
TATTTATGCAGAGGCCGAGGCCGCCTCGGCCTCTGAGCTATTCCAGAAGTAGTGAGGAGGCTTTTTTGGA
GGCCTAGGGACGTACCCAATTCGCCCTATAGTGAGTCGTATTACGCGCGCTCACTGGCCGTCGTTTTACA
ACGTCGTGACTGGGAAAACCCTGGCGTTACCCAACTTAATCGCCTTGCAGCACATCCCCCTTTCGCCAGC
TGGCGTAATAGCGAAGAGGCCCGCACCGATCGCCCTTCCCAACAGTTGCGCAGCCTGAATGGCGAATGGG
[124 nt withheld, positions 6709-6832]
C
[91 nt withheld, positions 6834-6924]
A
[49 nt withheld, positions 6926-6974]
CCTTTGACGTTGGAGTCCACGTTCTTT
[37 nt withheld, positions 7002-7038]
ACCCTATCTCGGTCTATTCTTTTGATTTATAAGGGATTTTGCCGATTTCGGCCTATTGGTTAAAAAATGA
GCTGATTTAACAAAAATTTAACGCGAATTTTAACAAAATATTAACGCTTACAATTTAGGTGGCACTTTTC
GGGGAAATGTGCGCGGAACCCCTATTTGTTTATTTTTCTAAATACATTCAAATATGTATCCGCTCATGAG
ACAATAACCCTGATAAATGCTTCAATAATATTGAAAAAGGAAGAGTATGAGTATTCAACATTTCCGTGTC
GCCCTTATTCCCTTTTTTGCGGCATTTTGCCTTCCTGTTTTTGCTCACCCAGAAACGCTGGTGAAAGTAA
AAGATGCTGAAGATCAGTTGGGTGCACGAGTGGGTTACATCGAACTGGATCTCAACAGCGGTAAGATCCT
TGAGAGTTTTCGCCCCGAAGAACGTTTTCCAATGATGAGCACTTTTAAAGTTCTGCTATGTGGCGCGGTA
TTATCCCGTATTGACGCCGGGCAAGAGCAACTCGGTCGCCGCATACACTATTCTCAGAATGACTTGGTTG
AGTACTCACCAGTCACAGAAAAGCATCTTACGGATGGCATGACAGTAAGAGAATTATGCAGTGCTGCCAT
AACCATGAGTGATAACACTGCGGCCAACTTACTTCTGACAACGATCGGAGGACCGAAGGAGCTAACCGCT
TTTTTGCACAACATGGGGGATCATGTAACTCGCCTTGATCGTTGGGAACCGGAGCTGAATGAAGCCATAC
CAAACGACGAGCGTGACACCACGATGCCTGTAGCAATGGCAACAACGTTGCGCAAACTATTAACTGGCGA
ACTACTTACTCTAGCTTCCCGGCAACAATTAATAGACTGGATGGAGGCGGATAAAGTTGCAGGACCACTT
CTGCGCTCGGCCCTTCCGGCTGGCTGGTTTATTGCTGATAAATCTGGAGCCGGTGAGCGTGGGTCTCGCG
GTATCATTGCAGCACTGGGGCCAGATGGTAAGCCCTCCCGTATCGTAGTTATCTACACGACGGGGAGTCA
GGCAACTATGGATGAACGAAATAGACAGATCGCTGAGATAGGTGCCTCACTGATTAAGCATTGGTAACTG
TCAGACCAAGTTTACTCATATATACTTTAGATTGATTTAAAACTTCATTTTTAATTTAAAAGGATCTAGG
TGAAGATCCTTTTTGATAATCTCATGACCAAAATCCCTTAACGTGAGTTTTCGTTCCACTGAGCGTCAGA
CCCCGTAGAAAAGATCAAAGGATCTTCTTGAGATCCTTTTTTTCTGCGCGTAATCTGCTGCTTGCAAACA
AAAAAACCACCGCTACCAGCGGTGGTTTGTTTGCCGGATCAAGAGCTACCAACTCTTTTTCCGAAGGTAA
CTGGCTTCAGCAGAGCGCAGATACCAAATACTGTTCTTCTAGTGTAGCCGTAGTTAGGCCACCACTTCAA
GAACTCTGTAGCACCGCCTACATACCTCGCTCTGCTAATCCTGTTACCAGTGGCTGCTGCCAGTGGCGAT
AAGTCGTGTCTTACCGGGTTGGACTCAAGACGATAGTTACCGGATAAGGCGCAGCGGTCGGGCTGAACGG
GGGGTTCGTGCACACAGCCCAGCTTGGAGCGAACGACCTACACCGAACTGAGATACCTACAGCGTGAGCT
ATGAGAAAGCGCCACGCTTCCCGAAGGGAGAAAGGCGGACAGGTATCCGGTAAGCGGCAGGGTCGGAACA
GGAGAGCGCACGAGGGAGCTTCCAGGGGGAAACGCCTGGTATCTTTATAGTCCTGTCGGGTTTCGCCACC
TCTGACTTGAGCGTCGATTTTTGTGATGCTCGTCAGGGGGGCGGAGCCTATGGAAAAACGCCAGCAACGC
GGCCTTTTTACGGTTCCTGGCCTTTTGCTGGCCTTTTGCTCACATGTTCTTTCCTGCGTTATCCCCTGAT
TCTGTGGATAACCGTATTACCGCCTTTGAGTGAGCTGATACCGCTCGCCGCAGCCGAACGACCGAGCGCA
GCGAGTCAGTGAGCGAGGAAGCGGAAGAGCGCCCAATACGCAAACCGCCTCTCCCCGCGCGTTGGCCGAT
TCATTAATGCAGCTGGCACGACAGGTTTCCCGACTGGAAAGCGGGCAGTGAGCGCAACGCAATTAATGTG
AGTTAGCTCACTCATTAGGCACCCCAGGCTTTACACTTTATGCTTCCGGCTCGTATGTTGTGTGGAATTG
TGAGCGGATAACAATTTCACACAGGAAACAGCTATGACCATGATTACGCCAAGCGCGCAATTAACCCTCA
CTAAAGGGAACAAAAGCTGGAGCTGCAAGCTTAATGTAGTCTTATGCAATACTCTTGTAGTCTTGCAACA
TGGTAACGATGAGTTAGCAACATGCCTTACAAGGAGAGAAAAAGCACCGTGCATGCCGATTGGTGGAAGT
AAGGTGGTACGATCGTGCCTTATTAGGAAGGCAACAGACGGGTCTGACATGGATTGGACGAACCACTGAA
TTGCCGCATTGCAGAGATATTGTATTTAAGTGCCTAGCTCGATACATAAAC
